Addgene plasmid #48452: pFUSB4_CCCA
Depositing lab: Stephen Ekker. Depositing organization: Mayo Foundation for Medical Education and Research. Publication: High Efficiency In Vivo Genome Engineering with a Simplified 15-RVD GoldyTALEN Design. Ma AC, Lee HB, Clark KJ, Ekker SC. PLoS One. 2013 May 29;8(5):e65259. doi: 10.1371/journal.pone.0065259. Print 2013. PubMed 23734242.
Backbone
  Vector backbone: pFUS_B4
  Vector type: Mammalian Expression, TALEN
Growth in bacteria
  Bacterial resistance: Spectinomycin, 50 μg/mL
  Growth temperature: 37°C
  Growth strain: Top10
  Copy number: Unknown
Gene/Insert
  Gene/Insert name: RVD sequence: HD HD HD NI
  Species: Synthetic
  Cloning method: Unknown
  Sequencing primers: 5′ ttgatgcctggcagttccct; 3′ cgaaccgaacaggcttatgt
Terms and licenses: Academic/Nonprofit Terms; Industry Terms: Not Available to Industry
Depositor comments: Plasmid was created using Golden Gate cloning.
How to cite: pFUSB4_CCCA was a gift from Stephen Ekker (Addgene plasmid # 48452 ; http://n2t.net/addgene:48452 ; RRID:Addgene_48452)
