[The description below was written by a language model from this plasmid's Addgene catalogue record and pLannotate feature annotations shown in this document.]
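Description:
pFUSB4_CCCA is a small (about 2.9 kb) bacterial intermediate plasmid from a Golden Gate TALEN assembly system. It is built on the pFUS_B4 array backbone and carries a pre-assembled block of four synthetic TAL effector repeats. The repeat-variable diresidues are HD HD HD NI. Under the standard TALE code (HD recognises C, NI recognises A) this specifies the DNA sequence CCCA, as the plasmid name indicates. The catalogue lists the vector type as mammalian expression/TALEN, but the annotated features include no eukaryotic promoter, nuclease domain or polyadenylation signal. The plasmid is therefore best understood as a cloning module, not a vector that expresses a TALEN on its own.

Propagation in E. coli relies on a high-copy ColE1/pUC-type origin, although the catalogue gives copy number as unknown. Selection is with spectinomycin through the aadA aminoglycoside adenylyltransferase gene (SmR). This gene sits downstream of a class 1 integron Pc promoter fragment and a short remnant of a gentamicin acetyltransferase gene, both of which appear to be residual parts of the resistance cassette. Other residual backbone elements include small lacZα and lacI fragments and the rrnB T1 and T2 transcription terminators. Only a short lacZα fragment is annotated, which would fit replacement of a lacZα screening cassette by the repeat array, though the record says only that Golden Gate cloning was used. The automated feature table does not annotate the repeat array itself, so its exact position is not given.

The associated publication describes a simplified 15-RVD GoldyTALEN design for in vivo genome engineering. This suggests the plasmid is one of a set of ready-made four-repeat modules that are combined with other repeat blocks in a final TALEN backbone to speed assembly of custom nucleases.
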