Features (pLannotate 1.2.2; 8 found; start..end, strand, type, name):
      3..39      -  CDS            lacZα (fragment): LacZα fragment of β-galactosidase; lacZ fragment
    596..619     +  promoter       Pc promoter (fragment): intI1 (promoter lies within the coding sequence); class 1 integron promoter
    795..851     +  CDS            GmR (fragment): gentamycin acetyltransferase; aacC1; confers resistance to gentamycin
    858..1649    +  CDS            SmR: aminoglycoside adenylyltransferase (Murphy, 1985); aadA; confers resistance to spectinomycin and streptomycin
   1742..2330    +  rep_origin     ori: high-copy-number ColE1/pMB1/pBR322/pUC origin of replication
   2513..2605    +  CDS            lacI (fragment): lac repressor; lacI; The lac repressor binds to the lac operator to inhibit transcription in E. coli. This inhibition can be relieved by adding lactose or isopropyl-β-D-thiogalactopyranoside (IPTG).
   2660..2687    -  terminator     rrnB T2 terminator: transcription terminator T2 from the E. coli rrnB gene
   2819..2862    +  terminator     rrnB T1 terminator: Escherichia coli rrnB; transcription terminator T1 from the E. coli rrnB gene
>Addgene plasmid #48452 | pFUSB4_CCCA | depositor full sequence | sequence record 70152 | Full Sequence
ATGTTTTCCCAGTCACGACGTTGTAAAACGACGGCCAGTCTTAAGCGTCTCATGGCCTGACCCCGGACCA
AGTGGTGGCCTATCGCCAGCCACGATGGCGGCAAGCAAGCGCTCGAAACGGTGCAGCGGCTGTTGCCGGT
GCTGTGCCAGGACCATGGCCTGACTCCGGACCAAGTGGTGGCTATCGCCAGCCACGATGGCGGCAAGCAA
GCGCTCGAAACGGTGCAGCGGCTGTTGCCGGTGCTGTGCCAGGACCATGGCCTGACTCCGGACCAAGTGG
TGGCTATCGCCAGCCACGATGGCGGCAAGCAAGCGCTCGAAACGGTGCAGCGGCTGTTGCCGGTGCTGTG
CCAGGACCATGGCCTGACCCCGGACCAAGTGGTGGCTATCGCCAGCAACATTGGCGGCAAGCAAGCGCTC
GAAACGGTGCAGCGGCTGTTGCCGGTGCTGTGCCAGGACCATGGCCTGACCCCGGACCAAGTGGTGGCTA
TCGAGACGTCTAGACCAGCCAGGACAGAAATGCCTCGACTTCGCTGCTACCCAAGGTTGCCGGGTGACGC
ACACCGTGGAAACGGATGAAGGCACGAACCCAGTGGACATAAGCCTGTTCGGTTCGTAAGCTGTAATGCA
AGTAGCGTATGCGCTCACGCAACTGGTCCAGAACCTTGACCGAACGCAGCGGTGGTAACGGCGCAGTGGC
GGTTTTCATGGCTTGTTATGACTGTTTTTTTGGGGTACAGTCTATGCCTCGGGCATCCAAGCAGCAAGCG
CGTTACGCCGTGGGTCGATGTTTGATGTTATGGAGCAGCAACGATGTTACGCAGCAGGGCAGTCGCCCTA
AAACAAAGTTAAACATTATGAGGGAAGCGGTGATCGCCGAAGTATCGACTCAACTATCAGAGGTAGTTGG
CGTCATCGAGCGCCATCTCGAACCGACGTTGCTGGCCGTACATTTGTACGGCTCCGCAGTGGATGGCGGC
CTGAAGCCACACAGTGATATTGATTTGCTGGTTACGGTGACCGTAAGGCTTGATGAAACAACGCGGCGAG
CTTTGATCAACGACCTTTTGGAAACTTCGGCTTCCCCTGGAGAGAGCGAGATTCTCCGCGCTGTAGAAGT
CACCATTGTTGTGCACGACGACATCATTCCGTGGCGTTATCCAGCTAAGCGCGAACTGCAATTTGGAGAA
TGGCAGCGCAATGACATTCTTGCAGGTATCTTCGAGCCAGCCACGATCGACATTGATCTGGCTATCTTGC
TGACAAAAGCAAGAGAACATAGCGTTGCCTTGGTAGGTCCAGCGGCGGAGGAACTCTTTGATCCGGTTCC
TGAACAGGATCTATTTGAGGCGCTAAATGAAACCTTAACGCTATGGAACTCGCCGCCCGACTGGGCTGGC
GATGAGCGAAATGTAGTGCTTACGTTGTCCCGCATTTGGTACAGCGCAGTAACCGGCAAAATCGCGCCGA
AGGATGTCGCTGCCGACTGGGCAATGGAGCGCCTGCCGGCCCAGTATCAGCCCGTCATACTTGAAGCTAG
ACAGGCTTATCTTGGACAAGAAGAAGATCGCTTGGCCTCGCGCGCAGATCAGTTGGAAGAATTTGTCCAC
TACGTGAAAGGCGAGATCACCAAGGTAGTCGGCAAATAACCCTCGAGCCACCCATGACCAAAATCCCTTA
ACGTGAGTTACGCGTCGTTCCACTGAGCGTCAGACCCCGTAGAAAAGATCAAAGGATCTTCTTGAGATCC
TTTTTTTCTGCGCGTAATCTGCTGCTTGCAAACAAAAAAACCACCGCTACCAGCGGTGGTTTGTTTGCCG
GATCAAGAGCTACCAACTCTTTTTCCGAAGGTAACTGGCTTCAGCAGAGCGCAGATACCAAATACTGTCC
TTCTAGTGTAGCCGTAGTTAGGCCACCACTTCAAGAACTCTGTAGCACCGCCTACATACCTCGCTCTGCT
AATCCTGTTACCAGTGGCTGCTGCCAGTGGCGATAAGTCGTGTCTTACCGGGTTGGACTCAAGACGATAG
TTACCGGATAAGGCGCAGCGGTCGGGCTGAACGGGGGGTTCGTGCACACAGCCCAGCTTGGAGCGAACGA
CCTACACCGAACTGAGATACCTACAGCGTGAGCATTGAGAAAGCGCCACGCTTCCCGAAGGGAGAAAGGC
GGACAGGTATCCGGTAAGCGGCAGGGTCGGAACAGGAGAGCGCACGAGGGAGCTTCCAGGGGGAAACGCC
TGGTATCTTTATAGTCCTGTCGGGTTTCGCCACCTCTGACTTGAGCGTCGATTTTTGTGATGCTCGTCAG
GGGGGCGGAGCCTATGGAAAAACGCCAGCAACGCGGCCTTTTTACGGTTCCTGGCCTTTTGCTGGCCTTT
TGCTCACATGTTCTTTCCTGCGTTATCCCCTGATTCTGTGGATAACCGTATTACCGCCTTTGAGTGAGCT
GATACCGCTCGCCGCAGCCGAACGACCGAGCGCAGCGAGTCAGTGAGCGAGGAAGCGGAAGAGCGCCCAA
TACGCAAACCGCCTCTCCCCGCGCGTTGGCCGATTCATTAATGCAGCTGGCACGACAGGTTTCCCGACTG
GAAAGCGGGCAGTGAGCGCAACGCAATTAATACGCGTACCGCTAGCCAGGAAGAGTTTGTAGAAACGCAA
AAAGGCCATCCGTCAGGATGGCCTTCTGCTTAGTTTGATGCCTGGCAGTTTATGGCGGGCGTCCTGCCCG
CCACCCTCCGGGCCGTTGCTTCACAACGTTCAAATCCGCTCCCGGCGGATTTGTCCTACTCAGGAGAGCG
TTCACCGACAAACAACAGATAAAACGAAAGGCCCAGTCTTCCGACTGAGCCTTTCGTTTTATTTGATGCC
TGGCAGTTCCCTACTCTCGCGTTAACGCTAGCATGG
