>Addgene plasmid #48452 | pFUSB4_CCCA | addgene partial sequence | sequence record 70768 | pCR8_F1 5'-ttgatgcctggcagttccct-3'
TCACGACGTTGTAAAACGACGGCCAGTCTTAAGCGTCTCATGGCCTGACCCCGGACCAAGTGGTGGCTAT
CGCCAGCCACGATGGCGGCAAGCAAGCGCTCGAAACGGTGCAGCGGCTGTTGCCGGTGCTGTGCCAGGAC
CATGGCCTGACTCCGGACCAAGTGGTGGCTATCGCCAGCCACGATGGCGGCAAGCAAGCGCTCGAAACGG
TGCAGCGGCTGTTGCCGGTGCTGTGCCAGGACCATGGCCTGACTCCGGACCAAGTGGTGGCTATCGCCAG
CCACGATGGCGGCAAGCAAGCGCTCGAAACGGTGCAGCGGCTGTTGCCGGTGCTGTGCCAGGACCATGGC
CTGACCCCGGACCAAGTGGTGGCTATCGCCAGCAACATTGGCGGCAAGCAAGCGCTCGAAACGGTGCAGC
GGCTGTTGCCGGTGCTGTGCCAGGACCATGGCCTGACCCCGGACCAAGTGGTGGCTATCGAGACGTCTAG
ACCAGCCAGGACAGAAATGCCTCGACTTCGCTGCTACCCAAGGTTGCCGGGTGACGCACACCGTGGAAAC
GGATGAAGGCACGAACCCAGTGGACATAAGCCTGTTCGGTTCGTAAGCTGTAATGCAAGTAGCGTATGCG
CTCACGCAACTGGTCCAGAACCTTGACCGAACGCAGCGGTGGTAACGGCGCAGTGGCGGTTTTCATGGCT
TGTTATGACTGTTTTTTTGGGGTACAGTCTATGCCTCGGGCATCCAAGCAGCAAGCGCGTTACGCCGTGG
GTCGATGTTTGATGTTATGGAGCAGCAACGATGTTACGCAGCAGGGCAGTCGCCCTAAAACAAAGTTAAA
CATTATGAGGGAAGCGGTGATCGCCGAAGTATCGACTCAACTATCAAA
